>Addgene plasmid #218093 | M13cp-dg1 hp | addgene full sequence | sequence record 432465 | Addgene NGS Result
CAACCTCCTGTC
[82 nt withheld, positions 13-94]
GCTCTGAGGGA
[161 nt withheld, positions 106-266]
T
[41 nt withheld, positions 268-308]
T
[62 nt withheld, positions 310-371]
A
[35 nt withheld, positions 373-407]
CCTCCCTCAATCGGTTGAATGTCGCCCTTTTGTCTTTGGCGCTGGTAAACCATATGAA
[86 nt withheld, positions 466-551]
T
[121 nt withheld, positions 553-673]
T
[104 nt withheld, positions 675-778]
TCAATTACCCTCTGACTTTGTTCAGGGT
[56 nt withheld, positions 807-862]
A
[66 nt withheld, positions 864-929]
T
[65 nt withheld, positions 931-995]
G
[35 nt withheld, positions 997-1031]
TGTAACTTGGTATTCAAAGCAATCAGGCGAATCCGTTATTGTTTCTCCCGATGTAAAAGGTACTGTTACT
GTATATTCATCTGACGTTAAACCTGAAAATCTACGCAATTTCTTTATTTCTGTTTTACGTGCAAATAATT
TTGATATGGTAGGTTCTAACCCTTCCATTATTCAGAAGTATAATCCAAACAA
[35 nt withheld, positions 1224-1258]
A
[72 nt withheld, positions 1260-1331]
TTTTAAAATTAATAACGTTCGGGCAAAGGATTTAATACGAGTTGTCGAATTGTTTGTAAAGTCTAATACT
TCTAAATCCTCAAATGTATTATCTATTGACGGCTCTAATCTATTAGTTGTTAGTGCTCCTAAAGATATTT
TAGATAACCTTCCTCAATTCCTTTCA
[35 nt withheld, positions 1498-1532]
GGGTTTGATATTT
[32 nt withheld, positions 1546-1577]
ATTTGCTGCTGGCTCTCAGCGTGGCACTGTTGCAGGC
[41 nt withheld, positions 1615-1655]
TGGTGGTTCGTTCGGTATTTTTAAT
[68 nt withheld, positions 1681-1748]
A
[35 nt withheld, positions 1750-1784]
C
[38 nt withheld, positions 1786-1823]
G
[38 nt withheld, positions 1825-1862]
GATTGAGCGTCAAAATGTAGGTATTTCCATGAGCGTTTTTCCT
[38 nt withheld, positions 1906-1943]
C
[68 nt withheld, positions 1945-2012]
T
[213 nt withheld, positions 2014-2226]
CTGCAGAGAACATGGCTTCATGTGGCAGGAGAAAAAAGGCTGCACCGGTGCGTCAGCAGAATATGTGATA
CAGGATATATTCCGCTTCCTCGCTCACTGACTCGCTACGCTCGGTCGTTCGACTGCGGCGAGCGGAAATG
GCTTACGAACGGGGCGGAGATTTCCTGGAAGATGCCAGGAAGATACTTAACAGGGAAGTGAGAGGGCCGC
GGCAAAGCCGTTTTTCCATAGGCTCCGCCCCCCTGACAAGCATCACGAAATCTGACGCTCAAATCAGTGG
TGGCGAAACCCGACAGGACTATAAAGATACCAGGCGTTTCCCCCTGGCGGCTCCCTCGTGCGCTCTCCTG
TTCCTGCCTTTCGGTTTACCGGTGTCATTCCGCTGTTATGGCCGCGTTTGTCTCATTCCACGCCTGACAC
TCAGTTCCGGGTAGGCAGTTCGCTCCAAGCTGGACTGTATGCACGAACCCCCCGTTCAGTCCGACCGCTG
CGCCTTATCCGGTAACTATCGTCTTGAGTCCAACCCGGAAAGACATGCAAAAGCACCACTGGCAGCAGCC
ACTGGTAATTGATTTAGAGGAGTTAGTCTTGAAGTCATGCGCCGGTTAAGGCTAAACTGAAAGGACAAGT
TTTGGTGACTGCGCTCCTCCAAGCCAGTTACCTCGGTTCAAAGAGTTGGTAGCTCAGAGAACCTTCGAAA
AACCGCCCTGCAAGGCGGTTTTTTCGTTTTCAGAGCAAGAGATTACGCGCAGACCAAAACGATCTCAAGA
AGATCATCTTATTAAGGGGTCTGACGCTCAGTGGAACGAAAACTCACGTTAAGGGATTTTGGTCATGAAC
AATAAAACTGTCTGCTCTGCAGGACGCGTGTCCGAATTTCTGCCATTCATCCGCTTATTATCACTTATTC
AGGCGTAGCACCAGGCGTTTAAGGGCACCAATAACTGCCTTAAAAAAATTACGCCCCGCCCTGCCACTCA
TCGCAGTACTGTTGTAATTCATTAAGCATTCTGCCGACATGGAAGCCATCACAAACGGCATGATGAACCT
GAATCGCCAGCGGCATCAGCACCTTGTCGCCTTGCGTATAATATTTGCCCATGGTGAAAACGGGGGCGAA
GAAGTTGTCCATATTGGCCACGTTTAAATCAAAACTGGTGAAACTCACCCAGGGATTGGCTGAGACGAAA
AACATATTCTCAATAAACCCTTTAGGGAAATAGGCCAGGTTTTCACCGTAACACGCCACATCTTGCGAAT
ATATGTGTAGAAACTGCCGGAAATCGTCGTGGTATTCACTCCAGAGCGATGAAAACGTTTCAGTTTGCTC
ATGGAAAACGGTGTAACAAGGGTGAACACTATCCCATATCACCAGCTCACCGTCTTTCATTGCCATACGA
AATTCCGGATGAGCATTCATCAGGCGGGCAAGAATGTGAATAAAGGCCGGATAAAACTTGTGCTTATTTT
TCTTTACGGTCTTTAAAAAGGCCGTAATATCCAGCTGAACGGTCTGGTTATAGGTACATTGAGCAACTGA
CTGAAATGCCTCAAAATGTTCTTTACGATGCCATTGGGATATATCAACGGTGGTATATCCAGTGATTTTT
TTCTCCATTTTAGCTTCCTTAGCTCCTGAAAATCTCGATAACTCAAAAAATACGCCCGGTAGTGATCTTA
TTTCATTATGGTGAAAGTTGGAACCTCTTACGTGCCGATCAACGTCTCATTTTCGCCAAAAGTTGGCCCA
GGGCTTCCCGGTATCAACAGGGACACCAGGATTTATTTATTCTGCGAAGTGATCTTCCGTCACAGGTATT
TATTCGGACACGCGTCCTATTGGTTAAAAAATGAGCTGATTTAACAAAAATTTAACGCGAATTTTAACAA
AAT
[37 nt withheld, positions 4120-4156]
T
[100 nt withheld, positions 4158-4257]
CTCAGGCAATGACCTGATAGCCTTTGTAGATCTCTCAAAAATAGCTACCCTCTCCGGCATT
[35 nt withheld, positions 4319-4353]
T
[32 nt withheld, positions 4355-4386]
TTTTGAATCTTTACCTACACATTACTCA
[44 nt withheld, positions 4415-4458]
TTGCGTTGAAATAAAGGCTTCTCCC
[83 nt withheld, positions 4484-4566]
TTCTTTGCCTTGCCTGTATGATTTATTGGATGTTAATGCTACTACT
[136 nt withheld, positions 4613-4748]
T
[54 nt withheld, positions 4750-4803]
GCTACAGCATTAT
[68 nt withheld, positions 4817-4884]
CTCTAATCCTGACCTGTTGGAGTTTGCTTCCGGTCTGGTTCGCTTTGAA
[62 nt withheld, positions 4934-4995]
CCGCTTTGCTTCTGACTATAATAGTCAGGGTAAAGACCTG
[116 nt withheld, positions 5036-5151]
TATTACCCCCTCTGGCAAAACTTCTTTTGCAAAAGCCTCTCGCTATTTTGGTTTTTATCGTCGTCTGGTA
AACGAGGGTTATGATAGTGTTGCTCTTACT
[44 nt withheld, positions 5252-5295]
ATGTGGTATTCCTAAATCTCAACTGATGAATCTTTCT
[50 nt withheld, positions 5333-5382]
T
[57 nt withheld, positions 5384-5440]
C
[33 nt withheld, positions 5442-5474]
CCAATTTACTACT
[83 nt withheld, positions 5488-5570]
TCTTGTCAAGATTACTCTTGATGAAGGTCAGCCAGCCTATGCGCCTGGTCTGTACACCGTTCATCTGTCC
TCTTTCAAAGTTGGTCAGTTCGGTTCC
[161 nt withheld, positions 5668-5828]
T
[100 nt withheld, positions 5830-5929]
TGTAGCCGTTGCTACCCTCGTTCCG
[48 nt withheld, positions 5955-6002]
A
[258 nt withheld, positions 6004-6261]
TCC
[98 nt withheld, positions 6265-6362]
A
[305 nt withheld, positions 6364-6668]
G
[153 nt withheld, positions 6670-6822]
TTATTTGTTTGTGAATATCAAGGCCAATCGTCTGACCTGCCT
Features (pLannotate 1.2.2; 14 found; start..end, strand, type, name):
    591..929     +  CDS            M13 gene VI (sequence partly withheld): pVI; VI; minor coat protein
    931..2211    +  CDS            M13 gene IV (sequence partly withheld): pIV; IV; phage assembly
   2306..2361    -  rep_origin     RSF ori (fragment): Plasmids containing the RSF 1030 origin of replication can be propagated in E. coli cells that contain additional plasmids with compatible origins.
   2449..2994    -  rep_origin     p15A ori: Plasmids containing the medium-copy-number p15A origin of replication can be propagated in E. coli cells that contain a second plasmid with the ColE1 origin.
   3188..3844    -  CDS            cat: CAT_ECOLX - Experimental evidence at protein level: Swiss-Prot protein existence level 1. This enzyme is an effector of chloramphenicol resistance in bacteria. From Escherichia coli. This protein is used as a marker in many commonly used cloning vectors, such as pACYC184.
   3845..3947    -  promoter       cat promoter: promoter of the E. coli cat gene encoding chloramphenicol acetyltransferase
   4062..4194    +  rep_origin     M13 ori (fragment) (sequence partly withheld): M13 bacteriophage origin of replication; arrow indicates direction of (+) strand synthesis
   4199..5431    +  CDS            M13 gene II (sequence partly withheld): pII; II; replication
   5443..5706    +  CDS            M13 gene V (sequence partly withheld): pV; V; replication
   5708..5809    +  CDS            M13 gene VII (sequence withheld): pVII; VII; minor coat protein
   5806..5904    +  CDS            M13 gene IX (sequence partly withheld): pIX; IX; minor coat protein
   5901..6122    +  CDS            M13 gene VIII (sequence partly withheld): pVIII; VIII; major coat protein
   6126..6173    +  terminator     fd terminator (sequence withheld): central terminator from bacteriophage fd (Otsuka and Kunisawa, 1982)
   6178..588     +  CDS            M13 gene III (across the origin) (sequence partly withheld): pIII; III; minor coat protein
