[The description below was written by a language model from this plasmid's Addgene catalogue record and pLannotate feature annotations shown in this document.]
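Description:
M13cp-dg1 hp is a bacterial helper plasmid built on the M13cp backbone and listed as an empty backbone with no insert. It carries most of the filamentous phage M13 genome on a plasmid replicon rather than as an infectious phage. Maintenance in E. coli relies on a p15A origin, which is compatible with ColE1-type plasmids and so allows co-residence with a typical phagemid. Selection is by chloramphenicol through the cat gene and its native promoter. A short RSF-type origin fragment is also annotated next to p15A. The catalogue lists the plasmid as high copy, although p15A is usually described as a medium-copy origin. Only a fragment of the M13 origin is annotated, which fits a design in which the helper itself is poorly replicated and packaged as phage DNA.

The annotated phage genes are II and V (replication and single-strand DNA binding), VII, IX, VIII, III and VI (minor and major coat proteins) and IV (the assembly and export channel), along with the fd central terminator between genes VIII and III. Gene I, which encodes the assembly protein pI, is absent from the feature table. This matches the "dg1" name and the stated purpose: the helper cannot support particle assembly alone and yields phagemid particles only when paired with a phagemid that expresses pI. Particle production is therefore conditional on the function encoded by the phagemid. The record links the plasmid to work on automated DNA synthesis screening but does not describe the specific experimental use.
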