Addgene plasmid #218093: M13cp-dg1 hp
Purpose: (Empty Backbone) Helper plasmid that allows phagemid production upon complementation with a phagemid expressing pI
Depositing lab: Kevin Esvelt. Depositing organization: Massachusetts Institute of Technology. Publication: Random adversarial threshold search enables automated DNA screening. Gretton D, Wang B, Edison R, Foner L, Berlips J, Vogel T, Kysel M, Chen W, Sage-Ling F, Hauwe LV, Wooster S, Weinstein-Raun B, DeBenedictis EA, Liu AB, Chory E, Cui H, Li X, Dong J, Fabrega A, Dennison C, Don O, Ye CT, Uberoy K, Rivest RL, Gao M, Yu Y, Baum C, Damgard I, Yao AC, Esvelt KM. bioRxiv 2024.03.20.585782 10.1101/2024.03.20.585782.
Backbone
  Vector backbone: M13cp
  Vector type: Bacterial Expression
Growth in bacteria
  Bacterial resistance: Chloramphenicol, 25 μg/mL
  Growth temperature: 37°C
  Growth strain: DH5alpha
  Copy number: High Copy
Gene/Insert
  Gene/Insert name: None
Terms and licenses: Academic/Nonprofit Terms; Industry Terms: Not Available to Industry
Depositor comments: Please visit https://www.biorxiv.org/content/10.1101/2024.03.20.585782v1 for bioRxiv preprint.
How to cite: M13cp-dg1 hp was a gift from Kevin Esvelt (Addgene plasmid # 218093 ; http://n2t.net/addgene:218093 ; RRID:Addgene_218093)
